Addgene plasmid #52147: pChlr-3CQ
Purpose: Encodes module 3 with amino acids 12C-16Q for recognition of nt 6A
Depositing lab: Huimin Zhao. Depositing organization: University of Illinois at Urbana-Champaign. Publication: Modular assembly of designer PUF proteins for specific post-transcriptional regulation of endogenous RNA. Abil Z, Denard CA, Zhao H. J Biol Eng. 2014 Mar 1;8(1):7. 10.1186/1754-1611-8-7 PubMed 24581042.
Backbone
  Vector backbone: pChlr-pNEB193
  Backbone manufacturer: New England Biolabs
  Backbone size w/o insert (bp): 2280
  Total vector size (bp): 2340
  Modifications to backbone: Replaced the original ampicillin resistance gene Bla with the chloramphenicol resistance gene Cam from pACYC (New England Biolabs) using the Gibson Assembly method.
  Vector type: Bacterial Expression
Growth in bacteria
  Bacterial resistance: Chloramphenicol, 25 μg/mL
  Growth temperature: 37°C
  Growth strain: Top10
  Copy number: High Copy
Gene/Insert
  Gene/Insert name: Pumilio homology domain amino acids 97-132 (alt name: PUM-HD module 3)
  Species: H. sapiens (human)
  Insert size (bp): 36
  GenBank ID: D43951
  Entrez Gene: PUM1 (a.k.a. HSPUM, NEDMSF, PUMH, PUMH1, PUML1, SCA47)
  Cloning method: Unknown
  Sequencing primers: 5′ M13 For; 3′ M13 Rev
Terms and licenses: Academic/Nonprofit Terms; Industry Terms: Not Available to Industry
How to cite: pChlr-3CQ was a gift from Huimin Zhao (Addgene plasmid # 52147 ; http://n2t.net/addgene:52147 ; RRID:Addgene_52147)
