[The description below was written by a language model from this plasmid's Addgene catalogue record and pLannotate feature annotations shown in this document.]
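Description:
pChlr-3CQ is a small (about 2.3 kb), high-copy bacterial plasmid that stores a single building block for the modular assembly of designer PUF (Pumilio/FBF) RNA-binding proteins. Its backbone, pChlr-pNEB193, is a pUC-type cloning vector derived from pNEB193. The original ampicillin resistance gene was replaced by Gibson assembly with the chloramphenicol acetyltransferase gene from pACYC. The feature table agrees with this: it shows a cat coding sequence with its own promoter, a ColE1/pUC-type origin of replication, and remnants of the lac region (a lacI fragment, CAP binding site, lac promoter and operator, and a lacZα fragment) flanking the cloning site. The plasmid is selected with chloramphenicol in E. coli, and the insert can be checked with M13 forward and reverse primers.

The insert is module 3 of the human PUM1 Pumilio homology domain (PUM-HD), corresponding to amino acids 97-132 of that domain. In this version the repeat carries cysteine at position 12 and glutamine at position 16, a combination intended to recognise adenine at nucleotide 6 of the target RNA. The catalogue lists the insert size as 36, which appears to match the residue count rather than base pairs, since the annotated Pum1 fragment spans about 120 nt. The annotation tool matched this fragment to mouse Pum1, presumably because the orthologues are closely conserved, whereas the record gives the species as human.

Although it is catalogued as a bacterial expression vector, the insert lies on the opposite strand to the lac promoter. The plasmid therefore seems to act mainly as a library part, combined with other repeat modules to build full PUM-HD proteins of chosen RNA specificity for post-transcriptional regulation of endogenous transcripts. The record does not state the cloning method.
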