Features (pLannotate 1.2.2; 10 found; start..end, strand, type, name):
     94..750     -  CDS            cat: CAT_ECOLX - Experimental evidence at protein level: Swiss-Prot protein existence level 1. This enzyme is an effector of chloramphenicol resistance in bacteria. From Escherichia coli. This protein is used as a marker in many commonly used cloning vectors, such as pACYC184.
    751..853     -  promoter       cat promoter: promoter of the E. coli cat gene encoding chloramphenicol acetyltransferase
    946..986     +  misc_feature   bom (fragment): basis of mobility region from pBR322
    992..1149    -  CDS            lacZα (fragment): LacZα fragment of β-galactosidase; lacZ fragment
   1157..1276    +  CDS            Pum1 (fragment): PUM1_MOUSE - Also known as Kiaa0099 From Mus musculus (Mouse).
   1326..1342    -  protein_bind   lac operator: The lac repressor binds to the lac operator to inhibit transcription in E. coli. This inhibition can be relieved by adding lactose or isopropyl-β-D-thiogalactopyranoside (IPTG). lac repressor encoded by lacI
   1350..1380    -  promoter       lac promoter: promoter for the E. coli lac operon
   1395..1416    -  protein_bind   CAP binding site: CAP binding activates transcription in the presence of cAMP. E. coli catabolite activator protein
   1429..1521    -  CDS            lacI (fragment): lac repressor; lacI; The lac repressor binds to the lac operator to inhibit transcription in E. coli. This inhibition can be relieved by adding lactose or isopropyl-β-D-thiogalactopyranoside (IPTG).
   1704..2292    -  rep_origin     ori: high-copy-number ColE1/pMB1/pBR322/pUC origin of replication
>Addgene plasmid #52147 | pChlr-3CQ | depositor full sequence | sequence record 80993 | pChlr-3CQ sequence 2340 bps
CTTTCGAATTTCTGCCATTCATCCGCTTATTATCACTTATTCAGGCGTAGCACCAGGCGTTTAAGGGCAC
CAATAACTGCCTTAAAAAAATTACGCCCCGCCCTGCCACTCATCGCAGTACTGTTGTAATTCATTAAGCA
TTCTGCCGACATGGAAGCCATCACAGACGGCATGATGAACCTGAATCGCCAGCGGCATCAGCACCTTGTC
GCCTTGCGTATAATATTTGCCCATAGTGAAAACGGGGGCGAAGAAGTTGTCCATATTGGCCACGTTTAAA
TCAAAACTGGTGAAACTCACCCAGGGATTGGCTGAGACGAAAAACATATTCTCAATAAACCCTTTAGGGA
AATAGGCCAGGTTTTCACCGTAACACGCCACATCTTGCGAATATATGTGTAGAAACTGCCGGAAATCGTC
GTGGTATTCACTCCAGAGCGATGAAAACGTTTCAGTTTGCTCATGGAAAACGGTGTAACAAGGGTGAACA
CTATCCCATATCACCAGCTCACCGTCTTTCATTGCCATACGGAACTCCGGATGAGCATTCATCAGGCGGG
CAAGAATGTGAATAAAGGCCGGATAAAACTTGTGCTTATTTTTCTTTACGGTCTTTAAAAAGGCCGTAAT
ATCCAGCTGAACGGTCTGGTTATAGGTACATTGAGCAACTGACTGAAATGCCTCAAAATGTTCTTTACGA
TGCCATTGGGATATATCAACGGTGGTATATCCAGTGATTTTTTTCTCCATTTTAGCTTCCTTAGCTCCTG
AAAATCTCGATAACTCAAAAAATACGCCCGGTAGTGATCTTATTTCATTATGGTGAAAGTTGGAACCTCT
TACGTGCCGATCAACGTCTCATTTTCGCCAAAAGTTGGCCCAGGGCTTCCCGGTATCAACAGGGACACCA
GGATTTATTTATTCTGCGAAGTGATCTTCCGTCACAAATACCGCACAGATGCGTAAGGAGAAAATACCGC
ATCAGGCGCCATTCGCCATTCAGGCTGCGCAACTGTTGGGAAGGGCGATCGGTGCGGGCCTCTTCGCTAT
TACGCCAGCTGGCGAAAGGGGGATGTGCTGCAAGGCGATTAAGTTGGGTAACGCCAGGGTTTTCCCAGTC
ACGACGTTGTAAAACGACGGCCAGTGAATTCGAGCTCGGTCTCAAGGTCACGTCCTGTCATTGGCACTAC
AGATGTATGGCTGCCGTGTTATCCAGAAAGCTCTTGAGTTTATTCCTTCAGACCAGCAGAATGAGATGGT
TCGGGAACTAGATGGCAGAGACCAAGCTTGGCGTAATCATGGTCATAGCTGTTTCCTGTGTGAAATTGTT
ATCCGCTCACAATTCCACACAACATACGAGCCGGAAGCATAAAGTGTAAAGCCTGGGGTGCCTAATGAGT
GAGCTAACTCACATTAATTGCGTTGCGCTCACTGCCCGCTTTCCAGTCGGGAAACCTGTCGTGCCAGCTG
CATTAATGAATCGGCCAACGCGCGGGGAGAGGCGGTTTGCGTATTGGGCGCTCTTCCGCTTCCTCGCTCA
CTGACTCGCTGCGCTCGGTCGTTCGGCTGCGGCGAGCGGTATCAGCTCACTCAAAGGCGGTAATACGGTT
ATCCACAGAATCAGGGGATAACGCAGGAAAGAACATGTGAGCAAAAGGCCAGCAAAAGGCCAGGAACCGT
AAAAAGGCCGCGTTGCTGGCGTTTTTCCATAGGCTCCGCCCCCCTGACGAGCATCACAAAAATCGACGCT
CAAGTCAGAGGTGGCGAAACCCGACAGGACTATAAAGATACCAGGCGTTTCCCCCTGGAAGCTCCCTCGT
GCGCTCTCCTGTTCCGACCCTGCCGCTTACCGGATACCTGTCCGCCTTTCTCCCTTCGGGAAGCGTGGCG
CTTTCTCAAAGCTCACGCTGTAGGTATCTCAGTTCGGTGTAGGTCGTTCGCTCCAAGCTGGGCTGTGTGC
ACGAACCCCCCGTTCAGCCCGACCGCTGCGCCTTATCCGGTAACTATCGTCTTGAGTCCAACCCGGTAAG
ACACGACTTATCGCCACTGGCAGCAGCCACTGGTAACAGGATTAGCAGAGCGAGGTATGTAGGCGGTGCT
ACAGAGTTCTTGAAGTGGTGGCCTAACTACGGCTACACTAGAAGAACAGTATTTGGTATCTGCGCTCTGC
TGAAGCCAGTTACCTTCGGAAAAAGAGTTGGTAGCTCTTGATCCGGCAAACAAACCACCGCTGGTAGCGG
TGGTTTTTTTGTTTGCAAGCAGCAGATTACGCGCAGAAAAAAAGGATCTCAAGAAGATCCTTTGATCTTT
TCTACGGGGTCTGACGCTCAGTGGAACGAA
