>Addgene plasmid #52147 | pChlr-3CQ | depositor partial sequence | sequence record 80746 | M13F(-40)
GGTCTCAAGGTCACGTCCTGTCATTGGCACTACAGATGTATGGCTGCCGTGTTATCCAGAAAGCTCTTGA
GTTTATTCCTTCAGACCAGCAGAATGAGATGGTTCGGGAACTAGATGGCAGAGACCAAGCTTGGCGTAAT
CATGGTCATAGCTGTTTCCTGTGTGAAATTGTTATCCGCTCACAATTCCACACAACATACGAGCCGGAAG
CATAAAGTGTAAAGCCTGGGGTGCCTAATGAGTGAGCTAACTCACATTAATTGCGTTGCGCTCACTGCCC
GCTTTCCAGTCGGGAAACCTGTCGTGCCAG
