>Addgene plasmid #52147 | pChlr-3CQ | addgene partial sequence | sequence record 89938 | M13pUC-Fwd 5'-CCCAGTCACGACGTTGTAAAACG-3'
CTCGGTCTCAAGGTCACGTCCTGTCATTGGCACTACAGATGTATGGCTGCCGTGTTATCCAGAAAGCTCT
TGAGTTTATTCCTTCAGACCAGCAGAATGAGATGGTTCGGGAACTAGATGGCAGAGACCAAGCTTGGCGT
AATCATGGTCATAGCTGTTTCCTGTGTGAAATTGTTATCCGCTCACAATTCCACACAACATACGAGCCGG
AAGCATAAAGTGTAAAGCCTGGGGTGCCTAATGAGTGAGCTAACTCACATTAATTGCGTTGCGCTCACTG
CCCGCTTTCCAGTCGGGAAACCTGTCGTGCCAGCTGCATTAATGAATCGGCCAACGCGCGGGGAGAGGCG
GTTTGCGTATTGGGCGCTCTTCCGCTTCCTCGCTCACTGACTCGCTGCGCTCGGTCGTTCGGCTGCGGCG
AGCGGTATCAGCTCACTCAAAGGCGGTAATACGGTTATCCACAGAATCAGGGGATAACGCAGGAAAGAAC
ATGTGAGCAAAAGGCCAGCAAAAGGCCAGGAACCGTAAAAAGGCCGCGTTGCTGGCGTTTTTCCATAGGC
TCCGCCCCCCTGACGAGCATCACAAAAATCGACGCTCAAGTCAGAGGTGGTGAAACCCGACAGGACTATA
AAGATACCAGGCGTTTCCCCCTGGAAGCTCCCTCGTGCGCTCTCCTGTTCCGACCCTGCCGCTTACCGGA
TACCTGTCCGCCTTTCTCCCTTCGGGAAGCGTGGCGCTTTCTCATAGCTCACGCTGTAGGTATCTCAGTT
CGGTGTAGGTCGT
